>Addgene plasmid #146209 | pETM-60-NusA-TEV-HsRCK_296-472_E | addgene full sequence | sequence record 474983 | Addgene NGS Result
TGGCGAATGGG
[124 nt withheld, positions 12-135]
C
[91 nt withheld, positions 137-227]
A
[49 nt withheld, positions 229-277]
CCTTTGACGTTGGAGTCCACGTTCTTT
[37 nt withheld, positions 305-341]
ACCCTATCTCGGTCTATTCTTTTGATTTATAAGGGATTTTGCCGATTTCGGCCTATTGGTTAAAAAATGA
GCTGATTTAACAAAAATTTAACGCGAATTTTAACAAAATATTAACGCTTACAATTTAGGTGGCACTTTTC
GGGGAAATGTGCGCGGAACCCCTATTTGTTTATTTTTCTAAATACATTCAAATATGTATCCGCTCATGAA
TTAATTCTTAGAAAAACTCATCGAGCATCAAATGAAACTGCAATTTATTCATATCAGGATTATCAATACC
ATATTTTTGAAAAAGCCGTTTCTGTAATGAAGGAGAAAACTCACCGAGGCAGTTCCATAGGATGGCAAGA
TCCTGGTATCGGTCTGCGATTCCGACTCGTCCAACATCAATACAACCTATTAATTTCCCCTCGTCAAAAA
TAAGGTTATCAAGTGAGAAATCACCATGAGTGACGACTGAATCCGGTGAGAATGGCAAAAGTTTATGCAT
TTCTTTCCAGACTTGTTCAACAGGCCAGCCATTACGCTCGTCATCAAAATCACTCGCATCAACCAAACCG
TTATTCATTCGTGATTGCGCCTGAGCGAGACGAAATACGCGATCGCTGTTAAAAGGACAATTACAAACAG
GAATCGAATGCAACCGGCGCAGGAACACTGCCAGCGCATCAACAATATTTTCACCTGAATCAGGATATTC
TTCTAATACCTGGAATGCTGTTTTCCCGGGGATCGCAGTGGTGAGTAACCATGCATCATCAGGAGTACGG
ATAAAATGCTTGATGGTCGGAAGAGGCATAAATTCCGTCAGCCAGTTTAGTCTGACCATCTCATCTGTAA
CATCATTGGCAACGCTACCTTTGCCATGTTTCAGAAACAACTCTGGCGCATCGGGCTTCCCATACAATCG
ATAGATTGTCGCACCTGATTGCCCGACATTATCGCGAGCCCATTTATACCCATATAAATCAGCATCCATG
TTGGAATTTAATCGCGGCCTAGAGCAAGACGTTTCCCGTTGAATATGGCTCATAACACCCCTTGTATTAC
TGTTTATGTAAGCAGACAGTTTTATTGTTCATGACCAAAATCCCTTAACGTGAGTTTTCGTTCCACTGAG
CGTCAGACCCCGTAGAAAAGATCAAAGGATCTTCTTGAGATCCTTTTTTTCTGCGCGTAATCTGCTGCTT
GCAAACAAAAAAACCACCGCTACCAGCGGTGGTTTGTTTGCCGGATCAAGAGCTACCAACTCTTTTTCCG
AAGGTAACTGGCTTCAGCAGAGCGCAGATACCAAATACTGTCCTTCTAGTGTAGCCGTAGTTAGGCCACC
ACTTCAAGAACTCTGTAGCACCGCCTACATACCTCGCTCTGCTAATCCTGTTACCAGTGGCTGCTGCCAG
TGGCGATAAGTCGTGTCTTACCGGGTTGGACTCAAGACGATAGTTACCGGATAAGGCGCAGCGGTCGGGC
TGAACGGGGGGTTCGTGCACACAGCCCAGCTTGGAGCGAACGACCTACACCGAACTGAGATACCTACAGC
GTGAGCTATGAGAAAGCGCCACGCTTCCCGAAGGGAGAAAGGCGGACAGGTATCCGGTAAGCGGCAGGGT
CGGAACAGGAGAGCGCACGAGGGAGCTTCCAGGGGGAAACGCCTGGTATCTTTATAGTCCTGTCGGGTTT
CGCCACCTCTGACTTGAGCGTCGATTTTTGTGATGCTCGTCAGGGGGGCGGAGCCTATGGAAAAACGCCA
GCAACGCGGCCTTTTTACGGTTCCTGGCCTTTTGCTGGCCTTTTGCTCACATGTTCTTTCCTGCGTTATC
CCCTGATTCTGTGGATAACCGTATTACCGCCTTTGAGTGAGCTGATACCGCTCGCCGCAGCCGAACGACC
GAGCGCAGCGAGTCAGTGAGCGAGGAAGCGGAAGAGCGCCTGATGCGGTATTTTCTCCTTACGCATCTGT
GCGGTATTTCACACCGCAATGGTGCACTCTCAGTACAATCTGCTCTGATGCCGCATAGTTAAGCCAGTAT
ACACTCCGCTATCGCTACGTGACTGGGTCATGGCTGCGCCCCGACACCCGCCAACACCCGCTGACGCGCC
CTGACGGGCTTGTCTGCTCCCGGCATCCGCTTACAGACAAGCTGTGACCGTCTCCGGGAGCTGCATGTGT
CAGAGGTTTTCACCGTCATCACCGAAACGCGCGAGGCAGCTGCGGTAAAGCTCATCAGCGTGGTCGTGAA
GCGATTCACAGATGTCTGCCTGTTCATCCGCGTCCAGCTCGTTGAGTTTCTCCAGAAGCGTTAATGTCTG
GCTTCTGATAAAGCGGGCCATGTTAAGGGCGGTTTTTTCCTGTTTGGTCACTGATGCCTCCGTGTAAGGG
GGATTTCTGTTCATGGGGGTAATGATACCGATGAAACGAGAGAGGATGCTCACGATACGGGTTACTGATG
ATGAACATGCCCGGTTACTGGAACGTTGTGAGGGTAAACAACTGGCGGTATGGATGCGGCGGGACCAGAG
AAAAATCACTCAGGGTCAATGCCAGCGCTTCGTTAATACAGATGTAGGTGTTCCACAGGGTAGCCAGCAG
CATCCTGCGATGCAGATCCGGAACATAATGGTGCAGGGCGCTGACTTCCGCGTTTCCAGACTTTACGAAA
CACGGAAACCGAAGACCATTCATGTTGTTGCTCAGGTCGCAGACGTTTTGCAGCAGCAGTCGCTTCACGT
TCGCTCGCGTATCGGTGATTCATTCTGCTAACCAGTAAGGCAACCCCGCCAGCCTAGCCGGGTCCTCAAC
GACAGGAGCACGATCATGCGCACCCGTGGGGCCGCCATGCCGGCGATAATGGCCTGCTTCTCGCCGAAAC
GTTTGGTGGCGGGACCAGTGACGAAGGCTTGAGCGAGGGCGTGCAAGATTCCGAATACCGCAAGCGACAG
GCCGATCATCGTCGCGCTCCAGCGAAAGCGGTCCTCGCCGAAAATGACCCAGAGCGCTGCCGGCACCTGT
CCTACGAGTTGCATGATAAAGAAGACAGTCATAAGTGCGGCGACGATAGTCATGCCCCGCGCCCACCGGA
AGGAGCTGACTGGGTTGAAGGCTCTCAAGGGCATCGGTCGAGATCCCGGTGCCTAATGAGTGAGCTAACT
TACATTAATTGCGTTGCGCTCACTGCCCGCTTTCCAGTCGGGAAACCTGTCGTGCCAGCTGCATTAATGA
ATCGGCCAACGCGCGGGGAGAGGCGGTTTGCGTATTGGGCGCCAGGGTGGTTTTTCTTTTCACCAGTGAG
ACGGGCAACAGCTGATTGCCCTTCACCGCCTGGCCCTGAGAGAGTTGCAGCAAGCGGTCCACGCTGGTTT
GCCCCAGCAGGCGAAAATCCTGTTTGATGGTGGTTAACGGCGGGATATAACATGAGCTGTCTTCGGTATC
GTCGTATCCCACTACCGAGATATCCGCACCAACGCGCAGCCCGGACTCGGTAATGGCGCGCATTGCGCCC
AGCGCCATCTGATCGTTGGCAACCAGCATCGCAGTGGGAACGATGCCCTCATTCAGCATTTGCATGGTTT
GTTGAAAACCGGACATGGCACTCCAGTCGCCTTCCCGTTCCGCTATCGGCTGAATTTGATTGCGAGTGAG
ATATTTATGCCAGCCAGCCAGACGCAGACGCGCCGAGACAGAACTTAATGGGCCCGCTAACAGCGCGATT
TGCTGGTGACCCAATGCGACCAGATGCTCCACGCCCAGTCGCGTACCGTCTTCATGGGAGAAAATAATAC
TGTTGATGGGTGTCTGGTCAGAGACATCAAGAAATAACGCCGGAACATTAGTGCAGGCAGCTTCCACAGC
AATGGCATCCTGGTCATCCAGCGGATAGTTAATGATCAGCCCACTGACGCGTTGCGCGAGAAGATTGTGC
ACCGCCGCTTTACAGGCTTCGACGCCGCTTCGTTCTACCATCGACACCACCACGCTGGCACCCAGTTGAT
CGGCGCGAGATTTAATCGCCGCGACAATTTGCGACGGCGCGTGCAGGGCCAGACTGGAGGTGGCAACGCC
AATCAGCAACGACTGTTTGCCCGCCAGTTGTTGTGCCACGCGGTTGGGAATGTAATTCAGCTCCGCCATC
GCCGCTTCCACTTTTTCCCGCGTTTTCGCAGAAACGTGGCTGGCCTGGTTCACCACGCGGGAAACGGTCT
GATAAGAGACACCGGCATACTCTGCGACATCGTATAACGTTACTGGTTTCACATTCACCACCCTGAATTG
ACTCTCTTCCGGGCGCTATCATGCCATACCGCGAAAGGTTTTGCGCCATTCGATGGTGTCCGGGATCTCG
ACGCTCTCCCTTATGCGACTCCTGCATTAGGAAGCAGCCCAGTAGTAGGTTGAGGCCGTTGAGCACCGCC
GCCGCAAGGAATGGTGCATGCAAGGAGATGGCGCCCAACAGTCCCCCGGCCACGGGGCCTGCCACCATAC
CCACGCCGAAACAAGCGCTCATGAGCCCGAAGTGGCGAGCCCGATCTTCCCCATCGGTGATGTCGGCGAT
ATAGGCGCCAGCAACCGCACCTGTGGCGCCGGTGATGCCGGCCACGATGCGTCCGGCGTAGAGGATCGAG
ATCTCGATCCCGCGAAATTAATACGACTCACTATAGGGGAATTGTGAGCGGATAACAATTCCCCTCTAGA
AATAATTTTGTTTAACTTTAAGAAGGAGATATACCATGAAAGAAATTTTGGCTGTAGTTGAAGCCGTATC
CAATGAAAAGGCGCTACCTCGCGAGAAGATTTTCGAAGCATTGGAAAGCGCGCTGGCGACAGCAACAAAG
AAAAAATATGAACAAGAGATCGACGTCCGCGTACAGATCGATCGCAAAAGCGGTGATTTTGACACTTTCC
GTCGCTGGTTAGTTGTTGATGAAGTCACCCAGCCGACCAAGGAAATCACCCTTGAAGCCGCACGTTATGA
AGATGAAAGCCTGAACCTGGGCGATTACGTTGAAGATCAGATTGAGTCTGTTACCTTTGACCGTATCACT
ACCCAGACGGCAAAACAGGTTATCGTGCAGAAAGTGCGTGAAGCCGAACGTGCGATGGTGGTTGATCAGT
TCCGTGAACACGAAGGTGAAATCATCACCGGCGTGGTGAAAAAAGTAAACCGCGACAACATCTCTCTGGA
TCTGGGCAACAACGCTGAAGCCGTGATCCTGCGCGAAGATATGCTGCCGCGTGAAAACTTCCGCCCTGGC
GACCGCGTTCGTGGCGTGCTCTATTCCGTTCGCCCGGAAGCGCGTGGCGCGCAACTGTTCGTCACTCGTT
CCAAGCCGGAAATGCTGATCGAACTGTTCCGTATTGAAGTGCCAGAAATCGGCGAAGAAGTGATTGAAAT
TAAAGCAGCGGCTCGCGATCCGGGTTCTCGTGCGAAAATCGCGGTGAAAACCAACGATAAACGTATCGAT
CCGGTAGGTGCTTGCGTAGGTATGCGTGGCGCGCGTGTTCAGGCGGTGTCTACTGAACTGGGTGGCGAGC
GTATCGATATCGTCCTGTGGGATGATAACCCGGCGCAGTTCGTGATTAACGCAATGGCACCGGCAGACGT
TGCTTCTATCGTGGTGGATGAAGATAAACACACTATGGACATCGCCGTTGAAGCCGGTAATCTGGCGCAG
GCGATTGGCCGTAACGGTCAGAACGTGCGTCTGGCTTCGCAACTGAGCGGTTGGGAACTCAACGTGATGA
CCGTTGACGACCTGCAAGCTAAGCATCAGGCGGAAGCGCACGCAGCGATCGACACCTTCACCAAATATCT
CGACATCGACGAAGACTTCGCGACTGTTCTGGTAGAAGAAGGCTTCTCGACGCTGGAAGAATTGGCCTAT
GTGCCGATGAAAGAGCTGTTGGAAATCGAAGGCCTTGATGAGCCGACCGTTGAAGCACTGCGCGAGCGTG
CTAAAAATGCACTGGCCACCATTGCACAGGCCCAGGAAGAAAGCCTCGGTGATAACAAACCGGCTGACGA
TCTGCTGAACCTTGAAGGGGTAGATCGTGATTTGGCATTCAAACTGGCCGCCCGTGGCGTTTGTACGCTG
GAAGATCTCGCCGAACAGGGCATTGATGATCTGGCTGATATCGAAGGGTTGACCGACGAAAAAGCCGGAG
CACTGATTATGGCTGCCCGTAATATTTGCTGGTTCGGTGACGAAGCGACTAGTGGTTCTGGTCATCACCA
TCACCATCACTCCGCGGGTGAGAATCTTTATTTTCAGGGCGCCATGGCAAAGGGAGTAACCCAGTACTAC
GCATATGTAACTGAGCGCCAAAAAGTACACTGCCTCAACACACTTTTCTCCAGGCTTCAGATAAACCAGT
CGATCATTTTCTGTAACTCCTCTCAGCGAGTTGAATTGCTAGCCAAGAAGATTTCTCAACTGGGTTATTC
TTGCTTCTATATTCATGCTAAAATGAGGCAGGAACATCGAAATCGTGTATTTCATGATTTCCGAAATGGC
TTATGCCGCAATCTTGTTTGCACTGATCTGTTTACCCGAGGTATTGATATACAAGCTGTGAATGTGGTAA
TAAACTTTGATTTCCCAAAGCTGGCAGAGACCTATCTCCATCGTATTGGAAGATCAGGTCGCTTTGGTCA
TCTTGGCTTAGCCATCAACTTGATCACATATGATGATCGCTTCAACCTGAAAAGTATTGAGGAGCAGCTG
GGAACAGAAATTAAACCTATTCCGAGCAACATTGATAAGAGCCTGTATGTGGCAGAATACCACAGCGAGC
CTGTAGAAGATGAGAAACCTTAAGGTACCGGATCCGAATTCGAGCTCCGTCGACAAGCTTGCGGCCGCAC
TCGAGCACCACCACCACCACCACTGAGATCCGGCTGCTAACAAAGCCCGAAAGGAAGCTGAGTTGGCTGC
TGCCACCGCTGAGCAATAACTAGCATAACCCCTTGGGGCCTCTAAACGGGTCTTGAGGGGTTTTTTGCTG
AAAGGAGGAACTATATCCGGAT
Features (pLannotate 1.2.2; 22 found; start..end, strand, type, name):
     12..440     +  rep_origin     f1 ori (sequence partly withheld): f1 bacteriophage origin of replication; arrow indicates direction of (+) strand synthesis
    493..550     +  promoter       AmpR promoter (fragment): bla
    559..1374    -  CDS            KanR: aminoglycoside phosphotransferase; aph(3')-Ia; confers resistance to kanamycin in bacteria or G418 (Geneticin®) in eukaryotes
   1496..2084    +  rep_origin     ori: high-copy-number ColE1/pMB1/pBR322/pUC origin of replication
   2270..2409    -  misc_feature   bom: basis of mobility region from pBR322
   2511..2702    -  CDS            rop: Rop protein, which maintains plasmids at low copy number; rop
   2719..3099    +  CDS            YPB1_ECOLX: Protein predicted: Swiss-Prot protein existence level 4. From Escherichia coli.
   3171..3462    -  CDS            TcR (fragment): tetracycline efflux protein; tet; confers resistance to tetracycline
   3477..3498    -  protein_bind   CAP binding site: CAP binding activates transcription in the presence of cAMP. E. coli catabolite activator protein
   3511..4593    -  CDS            lacI: lac repressor; lacI; The lac repressor binds to the lac operator to inhibit transcription in E. coli. This inhibition can be relieved by adding lactose or isopropyl-β-D-thiogalactopyranoside (IPTG).
   4594..4671    -  promoter       lacI promoter: lacI
   4679..4958    -  CDS            TcR (fragment): tetracycline efflux protein; tet; confers resistance to tetracycline
   4980..4998    +  promoter       T7 promoter: promoter for bacteriophage T7 RNA polymerase
   4999..5023    +  protein_bind   lac operator: The lac repressor binds to the lac operator to inhibit transcription in E. coli. This inhibition can be relieved by adding lactose or isopropyl-β-D-thiogalactopyranoside (IPTG). lac repressor encoded by lacI
   5038..5060    +  RBS            RBS: efficient ribosome binding site from bacteriophage T7 gene 10 (Olins and Rangwala, 1989)
   5070..6548    +  CDS            NusA: transcription elongation protein (N utilization substance protein A); nusA; highly soluble in E. coli
   6564..6581    +  CDS            7xHis (fragment): 6xHis affinity tag
   6588..6610    +  CDS            capTEV™ (fragment): composite tag for in vivo biotinylation, TEV protease cleavage, and 6xHis tagging
   6621..7151    +  CDS            DDX6 (fragment): DDX6_HUMAN - Also known as HLR2, RCK. Experimental evidence at protein level: Swiss-Prot protein existence level 1. Essential for the formation of P-bodies, cytosolic membrane- less ribonucleoprotein granules involved in RNA metabolism through the coordinated storage of mRNAs encoding regulatory functions (PubMed:25995375, PubMed:27342281, PubMed:31422817). Plays a role in P- bodies to coordinate the storage of translationally inactive mRNAs in the cytoplasm and prevent their degradation (PubMed:27342281). In the process of mRNA degradation, plays a role in mRNA decapping (PubMed:16364915). Bl
   7207..7224    +  CDS            9xHis (fragment): 9xHis affinity tag
   7234..7283    +  CDS            SET1 (fragment): solubility-enhancement tag derived from T7 phage gene 10B
   7291..7338    +  terminator     T7 terminator: transcription terminator for bacteriophage T7 RNA polymerase
