>Addgene plasmid #146209 | pETM-60-NusA-3C-HsRCK_296-472_E | analyzer sequence | sequence record 288654
TGGCGAATGGG
[124 nt withheld, positions 12-135]
C
[91 nt withheld, positions 137-227]
A
[49 nt withheld, positions 229-277]
CCTTTGACGTTGGAGTCCACGTTCTTT
[37 nt withheld, positions 305-341]
ACCCTATCTCGGTCTATTCTTTTGATTTATAAGGGATTTTGCCGATTTCGGCCTATTGGTTAAAAAATGA
GCTGATTTAACAAAAATTTAACGCGAATTTTAACAAAATATTAACGTTTACAATTTCAGGTGGCACTTTT
CGGGGAAATGTGCGCGGAACCCCTATTTGTTTATTTTTCTAAATACATTCAAATATGTATCCGCTCATGA
ATTAATTCTTAGAAAAACTCATCGAGCATCAAATGAAACTGCAATTTATTCATATCAGGATTATCAATAC
CATATTTTTGAAAAAGCCGTTTCTGTAATGAAGGAGAAAACTCACCGAGGCAGTTCCATAGGATGGCAAG
ATCCTGGTATCGGTCTGCGATTCCGACTCGTCCAACATCAATACAACCTATTAATTTCCCCTCGTCAAAA
ATAAGGTTATCAAGTGAGAAATCACCATGAGTGACGACTGAATCCGGTGAGAATGGCAAAAGTTTATGCA
TTTCTTTCCAGACTTGTTCAACAGGCCAGCCATTACGCTCGTCATCAAAATCACTCGCATCAACCAAACC
GTTATTCATTCGTGATTGCGCCTGAGCGAGACGAAATACGCGATCGCTGTTAAAAGGACAATTACAAACA
GGAATCGAATGCAACCGGCGCAGGAACACTGCCAGCGCATCAACAATATTTTCACCTGAATCAGGATATT
CTTCTAATACCTGGAATGCTGTTTTCCCGGGGATCGCAGTGGTGAGTAACCATGCATCATCAGGAGTACG
GATAAAATGCTTGATGGTCGGAAGAGGCATAAATTCCGTCAGCCAGTTTAGTCTGACCATCTCATCTGTA
ACATCATTGGCAACGCTACCTTTGCCATGTTTCAGAAACAACTCTGGCGCATCGGGCTTCCCATACAATC
GATAGATTGTCGCACCTGATTGCCCGACATTATCGCGAGCCCATTTATACCCATATAAATCAGCATCCAT
GTTGGAATTTAATCGCGGCCTAGAGCAAGACGTTTCCCGTTGAATATGGCTCATAACACCCCTTGTATTA
CTGTTTATGTAAGCAGACAGTTTTATTGTTCATGACCAAAATCCCTTAACGTGAGTTTTCGTTCCACTGA
GCGTCAGACCCCGTAGAAAAGATCAAAGGATCTTCTTGAGATCCTTTTTTTCTGCGCGTAATCTGCTGCT
TGCAAACAAAAAAACCACCGCTACCAGCGGTGGTTTGTTTGCCGGATCAAGAGCTACCAACTCTTTTTCC
GAAGGTAACTGGCTTCAGCAGAGCGCAGATACCAAATACTGTCCTTCTAGTGTAGCCGTAGTTAGGCCAC
CACTTCAAGAACTCTGTAGCACCGCCTACATACCTCGCTCTGCTAATCCTGTTACCAGTGGCTGCTGCCA
GTGGCGATAAGTCGTGTCTTACCGGGTTGGACTCAAGACGATAGTTACCGGATAAGGCGCAGCGGTCGGG
CTGAACGGGGGGTTCGTGCACACAGCCCAGCTTGGAGCGAACGACCTACACCGAACTGAGATACCTACAG
CGTGAGCTATGAGAAAGCGCCACGCTTCCCGAAGGGAGAAAGGCGGACAGGTATCCGGTAAGCGGCAGGG
TCGGAACAGGAGAGCGCACGAGGGAGCTTCCAGGGGGAAACGCCTGGTATCTTTATAGTCCTGTCGGGTT
TCGCCACCTCTGACTTGAGCGTCGATTTTTGTGATGCTCGTCAGGGGGGCGGAGCCTATGGAAAAACGCC
AGCAACGCGGCCTTTTTACGGTTCCTGGCCTTTTGCTGGCCTTTTGCTCACATGTTCTTTCCTGCGTTAT
CCCCTGATTCTGTGGATAACCGTATTACCGCCTTTGAGTGAGCTGATACCGCTCGCCGCAGCCGAACGAC
CGAGCGCAGCGAGTCAGTGAGCGAGGAAGCGGAAGAGCGCCTGATGCGGTATTTTCTCCTTACGCATCTG
TGCGGTATTTCACACCGCATATATGGTGCACTCTCAGTACAATCTGCTCTGATGCCGCATAGTTAAGCCA
GTATACACTCCGCTATCGCTACGTGACTGGGTCATGGCTGCGCCCCGACACCCGCCAACACCCGCTGACG
CGCCCTGACGGGCTTGTCTGCTCCCGGCATCCGCTTACAGACAAGCTGTGACCGTCTCCGGGAGCTGCAT
GTGTCAGAGGTTTTCACCGTCATCACCGAAACGCGCGAGGCAGCTGCGGTAAAGCTCATCAGCGTGGTCG
TGAAGCGATTCACAGATGTCTGCCTGTTCATCCGCGTCCAGCTCGTTGAGTTTCTCCAGAAGCGTTAATG
TCTGGCTTCTGATAAAGCGGGCCATGTTAAGGGCGGTTTTTTCCTGTTTGGTCACTGATGCCTCCGTGTA
AGGGGGATTTCTGTTCATGGGGGTAATGATACCGATGAAACGAGAGAGGATGCTCACGATACGGGTTACT
GATGATGAACATGCCCGGTTACTGGAACGTTGTGAGGGTAAACAACTGGCGGTATGGATGCGGCGGGACC
AGAGAAAAATCACTCAGGGTCAATGCCAGCGCTTCGTTAATACAGATGTAGGTGTTCCACAGGGTAGCCA
GCAGCATCCTGCGATGCAGATCCGGAACATAATGGTGCAGGGCGCTGACTTCCGCGTTTCCAGACTTTAC
GAAACACGGAAACCGAAGACCATTCATGTTGTTGCTCAGGTCGCAGACGTTTTGCAGCAGCAGTCGCTTC
ACGTTCGCTCGCGTATCGGTGATTCATTCTGCTAACCAGTAAGGCAACCCCGCCAGCCTAGCCGGGTCCT
CAACGACAGGAGCACGATCATGCGCACCCGTGGGGCCGCCATGCCGGCGATAATGGCCTGCTTCTCGCCG
AAACGTTTGGTGGCGGGACCAGTGACGAAGGCTTGAGCGAGGGCGTGCAAGATTCCGAATACCGCAAGCG
ACAGGCCGATCATCGTCGCGCTCCAGCGAAAGCGGTCCTCGCCGAAAATGACCCAGAGCGCTGCCGGCAC
CTGTCCTACGAGTTGCATGATAAAGAAGACAGTCATAAGTGCGGCGACGATAGTCATGCCCCGCGCCCAC
CGGAAGGAGCTGACTGGGTTGAAGGCTCTCAAGGGCATCGGTCGAGATCCCGGTGCCTAATGAGTGAGCT
AACTTACATTAATTGCGTTGCGCTCACTGCCCGCTTTCCAGTCGGGAAACCTGTCGTGCCAGCTGCATTA
ATGAATCGGCCAACGCGCGGGGAGAGGCGGTTTGCGTATTGGGCGCCAGGGTGGTTTTTCTTTTCACCAG
TGAGACGGGCAACAGCTGATTGCCCTTCACCGCCTGGCCCTGAGAGAGTTGCAGCAAGCGGTCCACGCTG
GTTTGCCCCAGCAGGCGAAAATCCTGTTTGATGGTGGTTAACGGCGGGATATAACATGAGCTGTCTTCGG
TATCGTCGTATCCCACTACCGAGATATCCGCACCAACGCGCAGCCCGGACTCGGTAATGGCGCGCATTGC
GCCCAGCGCCATCTGATCGTTGGCAACCAGCATCGCAGTGGGAACGATGCCCTCATTCAGCATTTGCATG
GTTTGTTGAAAACCGGACATGGCACTCCAGTCGCCTTCCCGTTCCGCTATCGGCTGAATTTGATTGCGAG
TGAGATATTTATGCCAGCCAGCCAGACGCAGACGCGCCGAGACAGAACTTAATGGGCCCGCTAACAGCGC
GATTTGCTGGTGACCCAATGCGACCAGATGCTCCACGCCCAGTCGCGTACCGTCTTCATGGGAGAAAATA
ATACTGTTGATGGGTGTCTGGTCAGAGACATCAAGAAATAACGCCGGAACATTAGTGCAGGCAGCTTCCA
CAGCAATGGCATCCTGGTCATCCAGCGGATAGTTAATGATCAGCCCACTGACGCGTTGCGCGAGAAGATT
GTGCACCGCCGCTTTACAGGCTTCGACGCCGCTTCGTTCTACCATCGACACCACCACGCTGGCACCCAGT
TGATCGGCGCGAGATTTAATCGCCGCGACAATTTGCGACGGCGCGTGCAGGGCCAGACTGGAGGTGGCAA
CGCCAATCAGCAACGACTGTTTGCCCGCCAGTTGTTGTGCCACGCGGTTGGGAATGTAATTCAGCTCCGC
CATCGCCGCTTCCACTTTTTCCCGCGTTTTCGCAGAAACGTGGCTGGCCTGGTTCACCACGCGGGAAACG
GTCTGATAAGAGACACCGGCATACTCTGCGACATCGTATAACGTTACTGGTTTCACATTCACCACCCTGA
ATTGACTCTCTTCCGGGCGCTATCATGCCATACCGCGAAAGGTTTTGCGCCATTCGATGGTGTCCGGGAT
CTCGACGCTCTCCCTTATGCGACTCCTGCATTAGGAAGCAGCCCAGTAGTAGGTTGAGGCCGTTGAGCAC
CGCCGCCGCAAGGAATGGTGCATGCAAGGAGATGGCGCCCAACAGTCCCCCGGCCACGGGGCCTGCCACC
ATACCCACGCCGAAACAAGCGCTCATGAGCCCGAAGTGGCGAGCCCGATCTTCCCCATCGGTGATGTCGG
CGATATAGGCGCCAGCAACCGCACCTGTGGCGCCGGTGATGCCGGCCACGATGCGTCCGGCGTAGAGGAT
CGAGATCTCGATCCCGCGAAATTAATACGACTCACTATAGGGGAATTGTGAGCGGATAACAATTCCCCTC
TAGAAATAATTTTGTTTAACTTTAAGAAGGAGATATACCATGAAAGAAATTTTGGCTGTAGTTGAAGCCG
TATCCAATGAAAAGGCGCTACCTCGCGAGAAGATTTTCGAAGCATTGGAAAGCGCGCTGGCGACAGCAAC
AAAGAAAAAATATGAACAAGAGATCGACGTCCGCGTACAGATCGATCGCAAAAGCGGTGATTTTGACACT
TTCCGTCGCTGGTTAGTTGTTGATGAAGTCACCCAGCCGACCAAGGAAATCACCCTTGAAGCCGCACGTT
ATGAAGATGAAAGCCTGAACCTGGGCGATTACGTTGAAGATCAGATTGAGTCTGTTACCTTTGACCGTAT
CACTACCCAGACGGCAAAACAGGTTATCGTGCAGAAAGTGCGTGAAGCCGAACGTGCGATGGTGGTTGAT
CAGTTCCGTGAACACGAAGGTGAAATCATCACCGGCGTGGTGAAAAAAGTAAACCGCGACAACATCTCTC
TGGATCTGGGCAACAACGCTGAAGCCGTGATCCTGCGCGAAGATATGCTGCCGCGTGAAAACTTCCGCCC
TGGCGACCGCGTTCGTGGCGTGCTCTATTCCGTTCGCCCGGAAGCGCGTGGCGCGCAACTGTTCGTCACT
CGTTCCAAGCCGGAAATGCTGATCGAACTGTTCCGTATTGAAGTGCCAGAAATCGGCGAAGAAGTGATTG
AAATTAAAGCAGCGGCTCGCGATCCGGGTTCTCGTGCGAAAATCGCGGTGAAAACCAACGATAAACGTAT
CGATCCGGTAGGTGCTTGCGTAGGTATGCGTGGCGCGCGTGTTCAGGCGGTGTCTACTGAACTGGGTGGC
GAGCGTATCGATATCGTCCTGTGGGATGATAACCCGGCGCAGTTCGTGATTAACGCAATGGCACCGGCAG
ACGTTGCTTCTATCGTGGTGGATGAAGATAAACACACTATGGACATCGCCGTTGAAGCCGGTAATCTGGC
GCAGGCGATTGGCCGTAACGGTCAGAACGTGCGTCTGGCTTCGCAACTGAGCGGTTGGGAACTCAACGTG
ATGACCGTTGACGACCTGCAAGCTAAGCATCAGGCGGAAGCGCACGCAGCGATCGACACCTTCACCAAAT
ATCTCGACATCGACGAAGACTTCGCGACTGTTCTGGTAGAAGAAGGCTTCTCGACGCTGGAAGAATTGGC
CTATGTGCCGATGAAAGAGCTGTTGGAAATCGAAGGCCTTGATGAGCCGACCGTTGAAGCACTGCGCGAG
CGTGCTAAAAATGCACTGGCCACCATTGCACAGGCCCAGGAAGAAAGCCTCGGTGATAACAAACCGGCTG
ACGATCTGCTGAACCTTGAAGGGGTAGATCGTGATTTGGCATTCAAACTGGCCGCCCGTGGCGTTTGTAC
GCTGGAAGATCTCGCCGAACAGGGCATTGATGATCTGGCTGATATCGAAGGGTTGACCGACGAAAAAGCC
GGAGCACTGATTATGGCTGCCCGTAATATTTGCTGGTTCGGTGACGAAGCGACTAGTGGTTCTGGTCATC
ACCATCACCATCACTCCGCGGGTCTGGAAGTTCTGTTCCAGGGGCCCGCCATGGCAAAGGGAGTAACCCA
GTACTACGCATATGTAACTGAGCGCCAAAAAGTACACTGCCTCAACACACTTTTCTCCAGGCTTCAGATA
AACCAGTCGATCATTTTCTGTAACTCCTCTCAGCGAGTTGAATTGCTAGCCAAGAAGATTTCTCAACTGG
GTTATTCTTGCTTCTATATTCATGCTAAAATGAGGCAGGAACATCGAAATCGTGTATTTCATGATTTCCG
AAATGGCTTATGCCGCAATCTTGTTTGCACTGATCTGTTTACCCGAGGTATTGATATACAAGCTGTGAAT
GTGGTAATAAACTTTGATTTCCCAAAGCTGGCAGAGACCTATCTCCATCGTATTGGAAGATCAGGTCGCT
TTGGTCATCTTGGCTTAGCCATCAACTTGATCACATATGATGATCGCTTCAACCTGAAAAGTATTGAGGA
GCAGCTGGGAACAGAAATTAAACCTATTCCGAGCAACATTGATAAGAGCCTGTATGTGGCAGAATACCAC
AGCGAGCCTGTAGAAGATGAGAAACCTTAAGGTACCGGATCCGAATTCGAGCTCCGTCGACAAGCTTGCG
GCCGCACTCGAGCACCACCACCACCACCACTGAGATCCGGCTGCTAACAAAGCCCGAAAGGAAGCTGAGT
TGGCTGCTGCCACCGCTGAGCAATAACTAGCATAACCCCTTGGGGCCTCTAAACGGGTCTTGAGGGGTTT
TTTGCTGAAAGGAGGAACTATATCCGGAT
Features (pLannotate 1.2.2; 21 found; start..end, strand, type, name):
     12..467     +  rep_origin     f1 ori (sequence partly withheld): f1 bacteriophage origin of replication; arrow indicates direction of (+) strand synthesis
    494..551     +  promoter       AmpR promoter (fragment): bla
    560..1375    -  CDS            KanR: aminoglycoside phosphotransferase; aph(3')-Ia; confers resistance to kanamycin in bacteria or G418 (Geneticin®) in eukaryotes
   1497..2085    +  rep_origin     ori: high-copy-number ColE1/pMB1/pBR322/pUC origin of replication
   2271..2413    -  misc_feature   bom: basis of mobility region from pBR322
   2515..2706    -  CDS            rop: Rop protein, which maintains plasmids at low copy number; rop
   2723..3103    +  CDS            YPB1_ECOLX: Protein predicted: Swiss-Prot protein existence level 4. From Escherichia coli.
   3175..3466    -  CDS            TcR (fragment): tetracycline efflux protein; tet; confers resistance to tetracycline
   3481..3502    -  protein_bind   CAP binding site: CAP binding activates transcription in the presence of cAMP. E. coli catabolite activator protein
   3515..4597    -  CDS            lacI: lac repressor; lacI; The lac repressor binds to the lac operator to inhibit transcription in E. coli. This inhibition can be relieved by adding lactose or isopropyl-β-D-thiogalactopyranoside (IPTG).
   4598..4675    -  promoter       lacI promoter: lacI
   4683..4962    -  CDS            TcR (fragment): tetracycline efflux protein; tet; confers resistance to tetracycline
   4984..5002    +  promoter       T7 promoter: promoter for bacteriophage T7 RNA polymerase
   5003..5027    +  protein_bind   lac operator: The lac repressor binds to the lac operator to inhibit transcription in E. coli. This inhibition can be relieved by adding lactose or isopropyl-β-D-thiogalactopyranoside (IPTG). lac repressor encoded by lacI
   5042..5064    +  RBS            RBS: efficient ribosome binding site from bacteriophage T7 gene 10 (Olins and Rangwala, 1989)
   5074..6552    +  CDS            NusA: transcription elongation protein (N utilization substance protein A); nusA; highly soluble in E. coli
   6568..6585    +  CDS            7xHis (fragment): 6xHis affinity tag
   6628..7158    +  CDS            DDX6 (fragment): DDX6_HUMAN - Also known as HLR2, RCK. Experimental evidence at protein level: Swiss-Prot protein existence level 1. Essential for the formation of P-bodies, cytosolic membrane- less ribonucleoprotein granules involved in RNA metabolism through the coordinated storage of mRNAs encoding regulatory functions (PubMed:25995375, PubMed:27342281, PubMed:31422817). Plays a role in P- bodies to coordinate the storage of translationally inactive mRNAs in the cytoplasm and prevent their degradation (PubMed:27342281). In the process of mRNA degradation, plays a role in mRNA decapping (PubMed:16364915). Bl
   7214..7231    +  CDS            9xHis (fragment): 9xHis affinity tag
   7241..7290    +  CDS            SET1 (fragment): solubility-enhancement tag derived from T7 phage gene 10B
   7298..7345    +  terminator     T7 terminator: transcription terminator for bacteriophage T7 RNA polymerase
