[The description below was written by a language model from this plasmid's Addgene catalogue record and pLannotate feature annotations shown in this document.]
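Description:
pETM-60-NusA-TEV-HsRCK_296-472_E is a bacterial expression plasmid for producing a fragment of the human DEAD-box protein DDX6 (also called RCK or p54), residues 296–472, as a cleavable NusA fusion. The catalogue lists the backbone as unknown, but the name and feature table point to a pET-type T7 vector. It carries a ColE1/pBR322-family origin with the bom region and the rop gene, which matches the recorded low copy number. A kanamycin resistance gene provides selection, and an f1 origin and remnants of the tetracycline resistance gene are also present. Transcription runs from a T7 promoter controlled by a lac operator, and the plasmid encodes its own lacI repressor. Expression is therefore IPTG-inducible in hosts that supply T7 RNA polymerase, and it ends at a T7 terminator.

The open reading frame follows a T7 gene 10 ribosome binding site. It begins with E. coli NusA, a highly soluble partner used to improve the solubility of the fused protein. Next come a 6xHis affinity tag, a TEV protease recognition site and the DDX6 fragment, so the target can be purified by metal affinity and then released from NusA by TEV cleavage. A second His-tag sequence lies downstream of the insert. The record does not show whether it is translated or sits after a stop codon.

Two sequence records accompany the entry. The depositor-derived record is named for an HRV 3C site, whereas the full sequencing result (7,363 nt) shows a TEV-type site, consistent with the depositor's note that TEV replaces 3C in this plasmid. The associated publication concerns the structural basis of EDC3 and Tral binding to DDX6/Me31B, which suggests the plasmid was used to make recombinant protein for structural and binding studies.
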