Addgene plasmid #146209: pETM-60-NusA-TEV-HsRCK_296-472_E
Purpose: Bacterial Expression of HsRck_296-472
Depositing lab: Elisa Izaurralde. Depositing organization: Max Planck Institute for Developmental Biology. Publication: Structural basis for the mutually exclusive anchoring of P body components EDC3 and Tral to the DEAD box protein DDX6/Me31B. Tritschler F, Braun JE, Eulalio A, Truffault V, Izaurralde E, Weichenrieder O. Mol Cell. 2009 Mar 13. 33(5):661-8. 10.1016/j.molcel.2009.02.014 PubMed 19285948.
Backbone
  Vector backbone: Unknown
  Vector type: Bacterial Expression
Growth in bacteria
  Bacterial resistance: Kanamycin, 50 μg/mL
  Growth temperature: 37°C
  Growth strain: DH5alpha
  Copy number: Low Copy
Gene/Insert
  Gene/Insert name: HsRck_296-472
  Species: H. sapiens (human)
  Entrez Gene: DDX6 (a.k.a. HLR2, IDDILF, P54, RCK, Rck/p54)
  Cloning method: Unknown
Terms and licenses: Academic/Nonprofit Terms; Industry Terms: Not Available to Industry
Depositor comments: Please note: This plasmid contains a TEV site rather than a HRV 3C site downstream of NusA Plasmids from this collection were made available to the research community and donated after the lab closed. Please note that the sequence provided by the depositing laboratory may be theoretical/predicted or based on Sanger sequencing results. There may be discrepancies between sequencing results obtained by Addgene and the depositor sequence. If an Addgene verified sequence is not available, please contact before placing your order to request that our lab fully sequence the plasmid.
How to cite: pETM-60-NusA-TEV-HsRCK_296-472_E was a gift from Elisa Izaurralde (Addgene plasmid # 146209 ; http://n2t.net/addgene:146209 ; RRID:Addgene_146209)
